>Addgene plasmid #149069 | pGBW-m4046177 | addgene full sequence | sequence record 297972 | Ginkgo NGS Result
GCGGCCGCTTGCTATATTGAAGTACGGATTAGAAGCCGCCGAGCGGGCGACAGCCCTCCGACGGAAGACT
CTCCTCCGTGCGTCCTCGTCTTCACCGGTCGCGTTCCTGAAACGCAGATGTGCCTCGCGCCGCACTGCTC
CGAACAATAAAGATTCTACAATACTAGCTTTTATGGTTATGAAGAGGAAAAATTGGCAGTAACCTGGCCC
CACAAACCTTCAAATTAACGAATCAAATTAACAACCATAGGATGATAATGCGATTAGTTTTTTAGCCTTA
TTTCTGGGGTAATTAATCAGCGAAGCGATGATTTTTGATCTATTAACAGATATATAAATGGAAAAGCTGC
ATAACCACTTTAACTAATACTTTCAACATTTTCAGTTTGTATTACTTCTTATTCAAATGTCATAAAAGTA
TCAACAAAAAATTGTTAATATACCTCTATACTTTAACGTCAAGGAGAAAAAACTATAATGTCTGCTGTCA
AAAGAACTATTAAGGGTACCCATCACTGGTTGCTGCTAACAATCTTAACTTCCTTGTTAGTGCTTGTTCA
AAGTACCCAGTGGTCGTTGTTTTTCTTCTTGTACGAGAACGCCTTTCTCCCATTCGCAATGGGGATAATT
GCTATGTCAGCTTTTGCCATGATGTTCGTTAAGCACAAACATGCGTTTTTGTGCTTATTCTTGTTGCCTT
CTCTCGCTACGGTAGCTTATTTCAATATGGTCTACATGCCAGCTTCCTGGGTTATGCGTATCATGACTTG
GTTGGACATGGTTGATACCAGCCTTTCTGGTTTCAAGTTGAAAGATTGTGTCATGTACGCATCTGCCGTT
GTATTACTAATTCTTATGACTGCTAGAACCGTCTATGACGATGGCGCGAGAAGGGTTTGGACACTAATGA
ACGTGTTGACTTTAGTTTACAAGGTCTACTATGGAAATGCCTTGGACCAAGCTATCTCCATGTGGGCTTT
AATAATCTCAGTCACTTCTAACTACAGTGGTGTTGTTACTACAGTGATGTTTTTGGCTAGAGGTATTGTC
TTCATGTGTGTTGAATATTGTCCCATTTTCTTTATCACCGGTAACACTTTACAATGCATTATGTTGGTTT
ACTGTTTCTTAGGTTACTTTTGTACCTGTTATTTCGGCCTATTTTGTTTGTTGAATCGATACTTTAGACT
CACATTGGGTGTTTACGATTATTTGGTCAGCACTCAAGAATTTAGATATATGAACTCCCAAGGTTTGTTA
CCACCAAAGAACTCTATTGATGCCTTCAAGTTGAACATCAAGCTGTTAGGTGTCGGTGGAAAACCTTGCA
TCAAGGTAGCCACCGTCCAACTCGTGCCGAGAGGTTCTAAAATCGAGGAAGGTAAGCTAGTCATTTGGAT
AAATGGAGATAAGGGTTACAACGGTTTGGCAGAAGTAGGCAAGAAATTTGAAAAGGACACAGGTATCAAG
GTGACGGTTGAACATCCAGACAAGTTAGAAGAAAAATTCCCTCAAGTTGCTGCTACTGGTGATGGTCCCG
ACATTATTTTCTGGGCCCACGATCGTTTTGGTGGATATGCTCAGTCAGGTTTGCTGGCTGAGATCACCCC
AGACAAGGCCTTCCAAGATAAATTGTACCCATTCACTTGGGATGCTGTCAGATACAACGGTAAGCTTATA
GCATATCCAATTGCTGTTGAAGCCTTATCGTTGATCTACAATAAGGACTTGTTACCTAACCCACCAAAGA
CATGGGAAGAAATTCCAGCTTTGGATAAAGAGCTAAAGGCCAAGGGAAAAAGCGCTTTGATGTTTAACTT
ACAAGAACCTTATTTCACCTGGCCATTAATCGCTGCTGACGGTGGTTACGCATTTAAATACGAAAACGGT
AAGTATGACATTAAGGATGTCGGCGTTGATAATGCTGGTGCAAAGGCTGGTTTGACCTTCTTGGTTGATT
TAATAAAGAATAAACACATGAACGCTGACACTGACTACTCTATCGCCGAAGCCGCTTTCAACAAGGGTGA
AACTGCTATGACCATAAATGGTCCATGGGCCTGGAGTAACATTGATACTTCTAAAGTAAACTATGGTGTC
ACTGTTTTGCCTACATTCAAAGGCCAACCATCCAAGCCCTTTGTCGGTGTTCTATCCGCTGGCATCAATG
CTGCTTCTCCAAACAAGGAGCTAGCTAAAGAATTTTTGGAAAATTACTTGTTAACTGACGAAGGTTTGGA
GGCCGTTAACAAGGACAAGCCATTGGGTGCTGTCGCTTTGAAATCTTACGAAGAAGAATTGGCTAAGGAT
CCCAGAATTGCCGCTACCATGGAGAACGCCCAAAAGGGTGAAATTATGCCAAACATCCCACAAATGTCAG
CCTTCTGGTACGCAGTTAGGACTGCCGTGATTAATGCTGCTTCCGGTAGACAAACCGTCGACGAAGCATT
AAAAGATGCTCAAACGTAAACAGGCCCCTTTTCCTTTGTCGATATCATGTAATTAGTTATGTCACGCTTA
CATTCACGCCCTCCTCCCACATCCGCTCTAACCGAAAAGGAAGGAGTTAGACAACCTGAAGTCTAGGTCC
CTATTTATTTTTTTTAATAGTTATGTTAGTATTAAGAACGTTATTTATATTTCAAATTTTTCTTTTTTTT
CTGTACAAAGCGGCCGCCGAACCACTAGTGCACTGCAGTACACGGTTTCCTTGAAATTTTTTTGATTCGG
TAATCTCCGAACAGAAGGAAGAACGAAGGAAGGAGCACAGACTTAGATTGGTATATATACGCATATGTAG
TGTTGAAGAAACATGAAATTGCCCAGTATTCTTAACCCAACTGCACAGAACAAAAACGTGCAGGAAACGA
AGATAAATCATGTCGAAAGCTACATATAAGGAACGTGCTGCTACTCATCCTAGTCCTGTTGCTGCCAAGC
TATTTAATATCATGCACGAAAAGCAAACAAACTTGTGTGCTTCATTGGATGTTCGTACCACCAAGGAATT
ACTGGAGTTAGTTGAAGCATTAGGTCCCAAAATTTGTTTACTAAAAACACATGTGGATATCTTGACTGAT
TTTTCCATGGAGGGCACAGTTAAGCCGCTAAAGGCATTATCCGCCAAGTACAATTTTTTACTCTTCGAGG
ACAGAAAATTTGCTGACATTGGTAATACAGTCAAATTGCAGTACTCTGCGGGTGTATACAGAATAGCAGA
ATGGGCAGACATTACGAATGCACACGGTGTGGTGGGCCCAGGTATTGTTAGCGGTTTGAAGCAGGCGGCA
GAAGAAGTAACAAAGGAACCTAGAGGCCTTTTGATGTTAGCAGAATTGTCATGCAAGGGCTCCCTATCTA
CTGGAGAATATACTAAGGGTACTGTTGACATTGCGAAGAGCGACAAAGATTTTGTTATCGGCTTTATTGC
TCAAAGAGACATGGGTGGAAGAGATGAAGGTTACGATTGGTTGATTATGACACCCGGTGTGGGTTTAGAT
GACAAGGGAGATGCATTGGGTCAACAGTATAGAACCGTGGATGATGTGGTTTCTACAGGATCTGACATTA
TTATTGTTGGAAGAGGACTATTTGCAAAGGGAAGGGATGCTAAGGTAGAGGGTGAACGTTACAGAAAAGC
AGGCTGGGAAGCATATTTGAGAAGATGCGGCCAGCAAAACTAAAAAACTGTATTATAAGTAAATGCATGT
ATACTAAACTCACAAATTAGAGCTTCAATTTAATTATATCAGTTATTACCCGAGTAACGAAGCATCTGTG
CTTCATTTTGTAGAACAAAAATGCAACGCGAGAGCGCTAATTTTTCAAACAAAGAATCTGAGCTGCATTT
TTACAGAACAGAAATGCAACGCGAAAGCGCTATTTTACCAACGAAGAATCTGTGCTTCATTTTTGTAAAA
CAAAAATGCAACGCGAGAGCGCTAATTTTTCAAACAAAGAATCTGAGCTGCATTTTTACAGAACAGAAAT
GCAACGCGAGAGCGCTATTTTACCAACAAAGAATCTATACTTCTTTTTTGTTCTACAAAAATGCATCCCG
AGAGCGCTATTTTTCTAACAAAGCATCTTAGATTACTTTTTTTCTCCTTTGTGCGCTCTATAATGCAGTC
TCTTGATAACTTTTTGCACTGTAGGTCCGTTAAGGTTAGAAGAAGGCTACTTTGGTGTCTATTTTCTCTT
CCATAAAAAAAGCCTGACTCCACTTCCCGCGTTTACTGATTACTAGCGAAGCTGCGGGTGCATTTTTTCA
AGATAAAGGCATCCCCGATTATATTCTATACCGATGTGGATTGCGCATACTTTGTGAACAGAAAGTGATA
GCGTTGATGATTCTTCATTGGTCAGAAAATTATGAACGGTTTCTTCTATTTTGTCTCTATATACTACGTA
TAGGAAATGTTTACATTTTCGTATTGTTTTCGATTCACTCTATGAATAGTTCTTACTACAATTTTTTTGT
CTAAAGAGTAATACTAGAGATAAACATAAAAAATGTAGAGGTCGAGTTTAGATGCAAGTTCAAGGAGCGA
AAGGTGGATGGGTAGGTTATATAGGGATATAGCACAGAGATATATAGCAAAGAGATACTTTTGAGCAATG
TTTGTGGAAGCGGTATTCGCAATATTTTAGTAGCTCGTTACAGTCCGGTGCGTTTTTGGTTTTTTGAAAG
TGCGTCATCAGAGCGCTTTTGGTTTTCAAAAGCGCTCTGAAGTTCCTATACTTTCTAGCTAGAGAATAGG
AACTTCCCGAGCGGCCGCGTGTTACAAGCTTGACTCCAGCGTAACTGGACTGCAATCAACTCACTGGCTC
ACCTTCACGGGTGGGCCTTTCTTCGGTAGAAAATCAAAGGATCTTCTTGAGATCCTTTTTTTCTGCGCGT
AATCTGCTGCTTGCAAACAAAAAAACCACCGCTACCAGCGGTGGTTTGTTTGCCGGATCAAGAGCTACCA
ACTCTTTTTCCGAGGTAACTGGCTTCAGCAGAGCGCAGATACCAAATACTGTTCTTCTAGTGTAGCCGTA
GTTAGGCCACCACTTCAAGAACTCTGTAGCACCGCCTACATACCTCGCTCTGCTAATCCTGTTACCAGTG
GCTGCTGCCAGTGGCGATAAGTCGTGTCTTACCGGGTTGGACTCAAGACGATAGTTACCGGATAAGGCGC
AGCGGTCGGGCTGAACGGGGGGTTCGTGCACACAGCCCAGCTTGGAGCGAACGACCTACACCGAACTGAG
ATACCTACAGCGTGAGCTATGAGAAAGCGCCACGCTTCCCGAAGGGAGAAAGGCGGACAGGTATCCGGTA
AGCGGCAGGGTCGGAACAGGAGAGCGCACGAGGGAGCTTCCAGGGGTAAACGCCTGGTATCTTTATAGTC
CTGTCGGGTTTCGCCACCTCTGACTTGAGCATCGATTTTTGTGATGCTCGTCAGGGGGGCGGAGCCTATG
GAAAAACGCCAGCAACGCAGAAAGGCCCACCCGAAGGTGAGCCAGGTGATTACATTTGGGCCCTCATCAG
AGGTTTTCACCGTCATCACCGAAACGCGCGAGGCAGCTGCGGTAAAGCTCATCAGCGTGGTCGTGAAGCG
ATTCACAGATGTCTGCCTGTTCATCCGCGTCCAGCTCGTTGAGTTTCTCCAGAAGCGTTAATGTCTGGCT
TCTGATAAAGCGGGCCATGTTAAGGGCGGTTTTTTCCTGTTTGGTCACTTACCAATGCTTAATCAGTGAG
GCACCTATCTCAGCGATCTGTCTATTTCGTTCATCCATAGTTGCCTGACTCCCCGTCGTGTAGATAACTA
CGATGCGGGAGGGCTTACCATCTGGCCCCAGTGCTGCAATGATACCGCGAGACCCACGCTCACCGGCTCC
AGATTTATCAGCAATAAACCAGCCAGCCGGGAGGGCCGAGCGCAGAAGTGATCCTGCAACTTTATCCGCC
TCCATCCAGTCTATTAATTGTTGCCGGGAAGCTAGAGTAAGTAGTTCGCCAGTTAATAGTTTGCGCAACG
TTGTTGCCATTGCTACAGGCATCGTGGTGTCACGCTCGTCGTTTGGTATGGCTTCATTCAGCTCCGGTTC
CCAACGATCAAGGCGAGTTACATGATCCCCCATGTTGTGCAAAAAAGCGGTTAGCTCCTTCGGTCCTCCG
ATCGTTGCCAGAAGTAAGTTGGCCGCAGTGTTATCACTCATGGTTATGGCAGCACTGCATAATTCTCTTA
CTGTCATGCCATCCGTGAGATGCTTTTCTGTGACTGGTGAGTACTCAACCAAGTCATTCTGAGAATAGTG
TATGCGGCGACCGAGTTGCTCTTGCCCGGCGTCAATACGGGATAATACCGCGCCACATAGCAGAACTTTA
AAAGTGCTCATCATTGGAAAACGTTCTTCGGGGCGTAAACTCTCAAGGATCTTACCGCTGTTGAGATCCA
GTTCGATGTAACCCACTCGTGCACCCAACTGATCTTCAGCATCTTTTACTTTCACCAGCGTTTCTGGGTG
AGCAAAAACAGGAAGGCAAAATGCCGCAAAAAAGGGAATAAGGGCGACACGGAAATGTTGAATACTCATT
TTAGCTTCCTTAGCTCCTGAAAATCTCGATAACTCAAAAAATACGCCCGGTAGTGATCTTATTTCATTAT
GGTGAAAGTTGGAACCTCTTACGTGCCGATCAAGTCAAAAGCCTCCGGTCGGAGGCTTTTGACTTTCTGC
TATGGAGGTCAGGTATGATTTAAATGGTCAGTTAGA
Features (pLannotate 1.2.2; 14 found; start..end, strand, type, name):
     25..466     +  promoter       GAL1 promoter: S. cerevisiae GAL1; inducible promoter, regulated by Gal4
    472..1350    +  CDS            R1A_SARS2 (fragment): Experimental evidence at protein level: Swiss-Prot protein existence level 1. [Non-structural protein 10]: Plays a pivotal role in viral transcription by stimulating both nsp14 3'-5' exoribonuclease and nsp16 2'-O-methyltransferase activities. Therefore plays an essential role in viral mRNAs cap methylation. From Severe acute respiratory syndrome coronavirus 2 (2019-nCoV) (SARS-CoV-2).
   1366..2466    +  CDS            malE (fragment): MALE_ECO57 - Experimental evidence at protein level: Swiss-Prot protein existence level 1. Part of the ABC transporter complex MalEFGK involved in maltose/maltodextrin import. Binds maltose and higher maltodextrins. From Escherichia coli O157:H7.
   2495..2667    +  terminator     CYC1 terminator (fragment): S. cerevisiae CYC1; transcription terminator for CYC1
   2703..2879    +  promoter       URA3 promoter (fragment): S. cerevisiae URA3
   2880..3683    +  CDS            URA3: orotidine-5'-phosphate decarboxylase, required for uracil biosynthesis; S. cerevisiae URA3; yeast auxotrophic marker, counterselectable with 5-fluoroorotic acid (5-FOA)
   3766..4748    -  rep_origin     2μ ori: yeast 2μ plasmid origin of replication
   4826..4855    +  terminator     T3Te terminator: phage T3 early transcription terminator
   4877..5464    +  rep_origin     ori: high-copy-number ColE1/pMB1/pBR322/pUC origin of replication
   5476..5503    -  terminator     T7Te terminator: phage T7 early transcription terminator
   5527..5718    -  CDS            rop: Rop protein, which maintains plasmids at low copy number; rop
   5719..6579    -  CDS            AmpR: β-lactamase; bla; confers resistance to ampicillin, carbenicillin, and related antibiotics
   6580..6682    -  promoter       cat promoter: promoter of the E. coli cat gene encoding chloramphenicol acetyltransferase
   6683..6714    -  terminator     tonB terminator: bidirectional E. coli tonB-P14 transcription terminator
