[The description below was written by a language model from this plasmid's Addgene catalogue record and pLannotate feature annotations shown in this document.]
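Description:
pGBW-m4046177 is an episomal yeast expression plasmid for producing the SARS-CoV-2 non-structural protein nsp6 in Saccharomyces cerevisiae. It is a shuttle vector. In E. coli it replicates from a high-copy ColE1/pUC-type origin and is selected with ampicillin through a β-lactamase gene that the annotation places downstream of a cat promoter. A short rop annotation lies next to the AmpR gene, although the catalogue lists the plasmid as high copy. Short phage T3 and T7 early terminators flank the bacterial origin, and a tonB terminator lies upstream of the resistance cassette, presumably to insulate these modules from read-through transcription. In yeast the 2μ origin maintains the plasmid at multiple copies, and URA3 allows selection in ura3 hosts on medium lacking uracil, with counterselection possible on 5-FOA.

The payload is a synthetic nsp6 coding sequence of about 870 bp, derived from the ORF1ab polyprotein and recoded for S. cerevisiae codon usage. It is driven by the galactose-inducible, Gal4-regulated GAL1 promoter and terminated by a CYC1 terminator fragment. The automated annotation identifies this ORF only as a fragment of the replicase polyprotein 1a, and the nsp10 function text attached to that hit is generic to the polyprotein entry rather than specific to this insert. The open reading frame continues into E. coli maltose-binding protein (malE), giving a C-terminal MBP fusion that the record describes as removable through a thrombin cleavage site. MBP commonly aids solubility and allows amylose affinity purification. The construct suits inducible expression and purification of nsp6 in yeast. The depositor notes that the sequencing used for quality control may not cover the entire plasmid.
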