Addgene plasmid #149069: pGBW-m4046177
Purpose: Yeast Expression plasmid for SARS-CoV-2 nsp6
Depositing lab: Ginkgo Bioworks & Benjie Chen. Depositing organization: Ginkgo Bioworks.
Backbone
  Vector backbone: AmpR; 2u URA3
  Backbone size w/o insert (bp): 4078
  Vector type: Yeast Expression
  Selectable markers: URA3
Growth in bacteria
  Bacterial resistance: Ampicillin, 100 μg/mL
  Growth temperature: 37°C
  Growth strain: DH5alpha
  Copy number: High Copy
Gene/Insert
  Gene/Insert name: SARS-CoV-2 nsp6
  Species: S. cerevisiae (budding yeast); Severe acute respiratory syndrome coronavirus 2
  Insert size (bp): 869
  Mutation: Saccharomyces cerevisiae recode 1
  Entrez Gene: ORF1ab (a.k.a. GU280_gp01)
  Promoter: pGAL1
  Tag / fusion protein: Cleavable thrombin;MBP (C terminal on backbone)
  Cloning method: Unknown
Resource information
  A portion of this plasmid was derived from a plasmid made by: GinkgoBioworks
Depositor comments: NCBI Reference Sequence: YP_009725302.1. Created by gene synthesis with Not1 site. NGS used for QC was performed by Ginkgo and may not fully cover the entire plasmid.
How to cite: pGBW-m4046177 was a gift from Ginkgo Bioworks & Benjie Chen (Addgene plasmid # 149069 ; http://n2t.net/addgene:149069 ; RRID:Addgene_149069)
